>Addgene plasmid #220197 | pMRS-GFP | addgene full sequence | sequence record 440946 | Addgene NGS Result
AGAGCGCTTTTGAAGCTAATTCGATCATGCATGAGCGACGTCTTAATTAAAGCGGATAACAATTTCACAC
AGGAGGCCGCCTAGGGCCCAAGTTCACTTAAAAAGGAGATCAACAATGAAAGCAATTTTCGTACTGAAAC
ATCTTAATCATGCTAAGGAGGTTTTCTAATGATCATGGGAATTCATAAAGGTGAAGAACTGTTCACCGGT
GTTGTTCCGATCCTGGTTGAACTGGATGGTGATGTTAACGGCCACAAATTCTCTGTTCGTGGTGAAGGTG
AAGGTGATGCAACCAACGGTAAACTGACCCTGAAATTCATCTGCACTACCGGTAAACTGCCGGTTCCATG
GCCGACTCTGGTGACTACCCTGACCTATGGTGTTCAGTGTTTTTCTCGTTACCCGGATCACATGAAGCAG
CATGATTTCTTCAAATCTGCAATGCCGGAAGGTTATGTACAGGAGCGCACCATTTCTTTCAAAGACGATG
GCACCTACAAAACCCGTGCAGAGGTTAAATTTGAAGGTGATACTCTGGTGAACCGTATTGAACTGAAAGG
CATTGATTTCAAAGAGGACGGCAACATCCTGGGCCACAAACTGGAATATAACTTCAACTCCCATAACGTT
TACATCACCGCAGACAAACAGAAGAACGGTATCAAAGCTAACTTCAAAATTCGCCATAACGTTGAAGACG
GTAGCGTACAGCTGGCGGACCACTACCAGCAGAACACTCCGATCGGTGATGGTCCGGTTCTGCTGCCGGA
TAACCACTACCTGTCCACCCAGTCTAAACTGTCCAAAGACCCGAACGAAAAGCGCGACCACATGGTGCTG
CTGGAGTTCGTTACTGCAGCAGGTATCACGCACGGCATGGATGAACTCTACAAATAAGAATTCGAGCTCG
GTACCCGGGGATCCTCTAGAGTCGACCTGCAGGCATGCAAGCTTGCGGCCGCGTCGTGACTGGGAAAACC
CTGGCGACTAGTCTTGGACTCCTGTTGATAGATCCAGTAATGACCTCAGAACTCCATCTGGATTTGTTCA
GAACGCTCGGTTGCCGCCGGGCGTTTTTTATTGGTGAGAATCCAGCCACGCCCCTCTTTAATACGACGGG
CAATTTGCACTTCAGAAAATGAAGAGTTTGCTTTAGCCATAACAAAAGTCCAGTATGCTTTTTCACAGCA
TAACTGGACTGATTTCAGTTTACAACTATTCTGTCTAGTTTAAGACTTTATTGTCATAGTTTAGATCTAT
TTTGTTCAGTTTAAGACTTTATTGTCCGCCCACAATTTAAATTTGTGTCTCAAAATCTCTGATGTTACAT
TGCACAAGATAAAAATATATCATCATGAACAATAAAACTGTCTGCTTACATAAACAGTAATACAAGGGGT
GTTATGAGCCATATTCAGCGTGAAACGAGCTGTAGCCGTCCGCGTCTGAACAGCAACATGGATGCGGATC
TGTATGGCTATAAATGGGCGCGTGATAACGTGGGTCAGAGCGGCGCGACCATTTATCGTCTGTATGGCAA
ACCGGATGCGCCGGAACTGTTTCTGAAACATGGCAAAGGCAGCGTGGCGAACGATGTGACCGATGAAATG
GTGCGTCTGAACTGGCTGACCGAATTTATGCCGCTGCCGACCATTAAACATTTTATTCGCACCCCGGATG
ATGCGTGGCTGCTGACCACCGCGATTCCGGGCAAAACCGCGTTTCAGGTGCTGGAAGAATATCCGGATAG
CGGCGAAAACATTGTGGATGCGCTGGCCGTGTTTCTGCGTCGTCTGCATAGCATTCCGGTGTGCAACTGC
CCGTTTAACAGCGATCGTGTGTTTCGTCTGGCCCAGGCGCAGAGCCGTATGAACAACGGCCTGGTGGATG
CGAGCGATTTTGATGATGAACGTAACGGCTGGCCGGTGGAACAGGTGTGGAAAGAAATGCATAAACTGCT
GCCGTTTAGCCCGGATAGCGTGGTGACCCACGGCGATTTTAGCCTGGATAACCTGATTTTCGATGAAGGC
AAACTGATTGGCTGCATTGATGTGGGCCGTGTGGGCATTGCGGATCGTTATCAGGATCTGGCCATTCTGT
GGAACTGCCTGGGCGAATTTAGCCCGAGCCTGCAAAAACGTCTGTTTCAGAAATATGGCATTGATAATCC
GGATATGAACAAACTGCAATTTCATCTGATGCTGGATGAATTTTTCTAATAATTAATTGGACCGCGGTCC
GCGCGTTGTCCTTTTCCGCTGCATAACCCTGCTTCGGGGTCATTATAGCGATTTTTTCGGTATATCCATC
CTTTTTCGCACGATATACAGGATTTTGCCAAAGGGTTCGTGTAGACTTTCCTTGGTGTATCCAACGGCGT
CAGCCGGGCAGGATAGGTGAAGTAGGCCCACCCGCGAGCGGGTGTTCCTTCTTCACTGTCCCTTATTCGC
ACCTGGCGGTGCTCAACGGGAATCCTGCTCTGCGAGGCTGGCCGTAGGCCGGCCGGCGCGCCCCATGTCA
GCCGTTAAGTGTTCCTGTGTCACTCAAAATTGCTTTGAGAGGCTCTAAGGGCTTCTCAGTGCGTTACATC
CCTGGCTTGTTGTCCACAACCGTTAAACCTTAAAGGCTTTAAAAGCCTTATATATTCTTTTTTTTCTTAT
AAAACTTAAAACCTTAGAGGCTATTTAAGTTGCTGATTTATATTAATTTTATTGTTCAAACATGAGAGCT
TAGTACGTGAAACATGAGAGCTTAGTACGTTAGCCATGAGAGCTTAGTACGTTAGCCATGAGGGTTTAGT
TCGTTAAACATGAGAGCTTAGTACGTTAAACATGAGAGCTTAGTACGTGAAACATGAGAGCTTAGTACGT
ACTATCAACAGGTTGAACTGCTGATCTTCAGATCGGCGCGCCTGTGGGCGGACAAAATAGTTGGGAACTG
GGAGGGGTGGAAATGGAGTTTTTAAGGATTATTTAGGGAAGAGTGACAAAATAGATGGGAACTGGGTGTA
GCGTCGTAAGCTAATACGAAAATTAAAAATGACAAAATAGTTTGGAACTAGATTTCACTTATCTGGTTTC
TAGGGCGGCGGATTTGTCCTACTCAGGAGAGCGTTCACCGACAAACAACAGATAAAACGAAAGGCCCAGT
CTTTCGACTGAGCCTTTCGTTTTATTTGATGCCGACGTCCGGACGATCGAATTGGGGATCTTGAAGTACC
TATTCCGAAGTTCCTATTCTCTAGAAAGTATAGGAACTTCAGAGCGCTTTTGAAGCTGATGTGCTTAAAA
ACTTACTCAATGGAATTCTAGATCGAATTGGCCGCGGCGTTGTGACAATTTACCGAACAACTCCGCGGCC
GGGAAGCCGATCTCGGCTTGAACGAATTGTTAGGTGGCGGTACTTGGGTCGATATCAAAGTGCATCACTT
CTTCCCGTATGCCCAACTTTGTATAGAGAGCCACTGCGGGATCGTCACCGTAATCTGCTTGCACGTAGAT
CACATAAGCACCAAGCGCGTTGGCCTCATGCTTGAGGAGATTGATGAGCGCGGTGGCAATGCCCTGCCTC
CGGTGCTCGCCGGAGACTGCGAGATCATAGATATAGATCTCACTACGCGGCTGCTCAAACTTGGGCAGAA
CGTAAGCCGCGAGAGCGCCAACAACCGCTTCTTGGTCGAAGGCAGCAAGCGCGATGAATGTCTTACTACG
GAGCAAGTTCCCGAGGTAATCGGAGTCCGGCTGATGTTGGGAGTAGGTGGCTACGTCTCCGAACTCACGA
CCGAAAAGATCAAGAGCAGCCCGCATGGATTTGACTTGGTCAGGGCCGAGCCTACATGTGCGAATGATGC
CCATACTTGAGCCACCTAACTTTGTTTTAGGGCGACTGCCCTGCTGCGTAACATCGTTGCTGCTGCGTAA
CATCGTTGCTGCTCCATAACATCAAACATCGACCCACGGCGTAACGCGCTTGCTGCTTGGATGCCCGAGG
CATAGACTGTACAAAAAAACAGTCATAACAAGCCATGAAAACCGCCACTGCGCCGTTACCACCGCTGCGT
TCGGTCAAGGTTCTGGACCAGTTGCGTGAGCGCATACGCTACTTGCATTACAGTTTACGAACCGAACAGG
CTTATGTCAATCCGATCCATTGCTGTTGACAAAGGGAATCAGGGGATCTTGAAGTTCCTATTCCGAAGTT
CCTATTCTCTAGAAAGTATAGGAACTTC
Features (pLannotate 1.2.2; 14 found; start..end, strand, type, name):
    187..894     +  CDS            Superfolder GFP: Superfolder GFP is a basic (constitutively fluorescent) green fluorescent protein published in 2005, derived from Aequorea victoria. It is reported to be a very rapidly-maturing weak dimer.
    898..954     +  misc_feature   MCS: pUC18/19 multiple cloning site
    962..986     +  CDS            lacZα (fragment): LacZα fragment of β-galactosidase; lacZ fragment
    997..1091    +  terminator     lambda t0 terminator: transcription terminator from phage lambda
   1095..1294    +  mobile_element Tn7R (fragment): mini-Tn7 element (right end of the Tn7 transposon) Tn7
   1404..2216    +  CDS            aphA1: KKA1_ECOLX - Also known as nptI. Protein inferred from homology: Swiss-Prot protein existence level 3. Resistance to kanamycin and structurally-related aminoglycosides, including amikacin. From Escherichia coli.
   2386..2494    +  oriT           oriT: incP origin of transfer
   2516..2904    -  rep_origin     R6K γ ori: γ replication origin from E. coli plasmid R6K; requires the R6K initiator protein pi for replication
   2913..3078    +  mobile_element Tn7L: mini-Tn7 element (left end of the Tn7 transposon) Tn7
   3092..3178    -  terminator     rrnB T1 terminator: Escherichia coli rrnB; transcription terminator T1 from the E. coli rrnB gene
   3227..3260    +  protein_bind   FRT (minimal): supports FLP-mediated excision but not integration (Turan and Bode, 2011) FLP recombinase from the Saccharomyces cerevisiae 2μ plasmid
   3390..3923    -  CDS            GmR: gentamycin acetyltransferase; aacC1; confers resistance to gentamycin
   4112..4140    -  promoter       Pc promoter: intI1 (promoter lies within the coding sequence); class 1 integron promoter
   4181..4228    +  protein_bind   FRT: FLP-mediated recombination occurs in the 8-bp core sequence TCTAGAAA (Turan and Bode, 2011). FLP recombinase from the Saccharomyces cerevisiae 2μ plasmid
