[The description below was written by a language model from this plasmid's Addgene catalogue record and pLannotate feature annotations shown in this document.]
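Description:
pMRS-GFP is a 4.2 kb mini-Tn7 delivery plasmid built on the pMRS-empty backbone and catalogued as a bacterial expression/CRISPR vector. It comes from a study that developed a CRISPR interference system for Pseudomonas alloputida. It replicates from the R6K γ origin, which depends on the pi initiator protein. It is therefore maintained in a pir+ E. coli host (Pir1, listed as high copy) and behaves as a suicide vector in bacteria lacking pi. An incP oriT allows conjugative mobilisation into recipient strains. Selection uses kanamycin and gentamicin. The aphA1 kanamycin marker lies on the backbone beside oriT and the origin, outside the transposon ends. The gentamicin acetyltransferase gene (aacC1), driven by the class 1 integron Pc promoter, lies inside the transposon.

On the circular map, the segment between Tn7L and Tn7R is the transposable cargo. It contains an rrnB T1 terminator, the gentamicin cassette flanked by FRT sites, the monomeric superfolder GFP coding sequence, a pUC-type multiple cloning site with a residual lacZα fragment, and a lambda t0 terminator. The FRT sites should allow FLP recombinase to remove the marker after integration. The two terminators insulate the cargo from transcription reading in or out.

The record lists the GFP insert as promoterless, and no promoter is annotated upstream of it. This suggests a reporter scaffold into which a promoter of interest could be placed, although the record states its purpose only as a mini-Tn7 GFP expression vector. No Tn7 transposase genes are annotated, so transposition functions would have to be supplied in trans to insert the cargo into the recipient chromosome.
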