Addgene plasmid #220197: pMRS-GFP
Purpose: mini-Tn7 GFP expression vector
Depositing lab: Larry Halverson. Depositing organization: Iowa State University. Publication: Optimized CRISPR Interference System for Investigating Pseudomonas alloputida Genes Involved in Rhizosphere Microbiome Assembly. Roghair Stroud MN, Vang DX, Halverson LJ. ACS Synth Biol. 2024 Aug 20. doi: 10.1021/acssynbio.4c00312. PubMed 39163848.
Backbone
  Vector backbone: pMRS-empty
  Vector type: Bacterial Expression, CRISPR
Growth in bacteria
  Bacterial resistance: Kanamycin and Gentamicin, 50 & 10 μg/mL
  Growth temperature: 37°C
  Growth strain: Pir1
  Copy number: High Copy
Gene/Insert
  Gene/Insert name: monomeric superfolder green fluorescent protein (alt names: msfGFP; GFP)
  Species: Synthetic
  Insert size (bp): 729
  Mutation: monomeric superfolder green fluorescent protein
  Promoter: promoterless
  Cloning method: Restriction Enzyme; 5′ cloning site Unknown (unknown if destroyed)
Terms and licenses: Academic/Nonprofit Terms; Industry Terms: Not Available to Industry
How to cite: pMRS-GFP was a gift from Larry Halverson (Addgene plasmid # 220197 ; http://n2t.net/addgene:220197 ; RRID:Addgene_220197)
